Addgene plasmid #140140: pYFP-lacY-.008
Purpose: Evaluating the impact of feedback and low sensor concentration on information transmission of a genetic sensor.
Depositing lab: Drew Tack. Depositing organization: National Institute of Standards and Technology. Publication: Sparse estimation of mutual information landscapes quantifies information transmission through cellular biochemical reaction networks. Sarkar S, Tack D, Ross D. Commun Biol. 2020 Apr 30;3(1):203. doi: 10.1038/s42003-020-0901-9. PubMed 32355194.
Backbone
  Vector backbone: pAN1818
  Backbone size w/o insert (bp): 4938
  Total vector size (bp): 6241
  Modifications to backbone: RBS of encoded lacI is changed to increase translation ~0.008-fold
  Vector type: Bacterial Expression
  Selectable markers: Zeocin
Growth in bacteria
  Bacterial resistance: Kanamycin, 50 μg/mL
  Growth temperature: 37°C
  Growth strain: MG1655dlac
  Growth instructions: Zeocin resistant
  Copy number: Low Copy
Gene/Insert
  Gene/Insert name: lacY (alt name: lactose permease)
  Insert size (bp): 1254
  Entrez Gene: lacY (a.k.a. b0343, ECK0340)
  Cloning method: Gibson Cloning
  Sequencing primers: 5′ ATCCGCCACAACATCGAGGACGGCAGCGTGCAG; 3′ TCCGCCATCGCCGCTTCCACTTTTTCCCGCGTT
Terms and licenses: Academic/Nonprofit Terms; Industry Terms: Not Available to Industry
Depositor comments: Please note that this plasmid may require a unique bacterial strain, so make sure to confirm that you can also obtain the appropriate growth strain. Please contact us or contact our distributors if you have any questions.
How to cite: pYFP-lacY-.008 was a gift from Drew Tack (Addgene plasmid # 140140 ; http://n2t.net/addgene:140140 ; RRID:Addgene_140140)
