[The description below was written by a language model from this plasmid's Addgene catalogue record and pLannotate feature annotations shown in this document.]
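Description:
pYFP-lacY-.008 is a bacterial expression plasmid of about 6.2 kb built on the pAN1818 backbone and designed as a LacI-based genetic sensor for E. coli. It replicates from a p15A origin, which the record lists as low copy, and carries a kanamycin resistance gene (aph(3')-Ia) for selection. The catalogue entry also mentions zeocin as a selectable marker, but no zeocin resistance gene appears in the annotated features. That resistance may belong to the recommended lac-deleted MG1655 host rather than the plasmid, although the record does not say so. Short fragments annotated as RSF ori, bom, tet promoter and TcR appear to be partial matches near the origin region rather than functional parts.

The sensor output is driven by a tac promoter followed by a symmetric lac operator, so transcription is repressed by LacI and relieved by inducers such as IPTG or lactose analogues. A satellite tobacco ringspot virus hammerhead ribozyme sits just downstream and would cleave the 5′ leader, a common way of insulating the transcript from promoter context. The EYFP reporter comes next, followed by lacY, the lactose permease inserted by Gibson assembly. Because lacY lies downstream of EYFP under the same inducible promoter, induction increases permease levels and hence inducer uptake, creating positive feedback. A separate cassette expresses lacI from a lacI promoter fragment, with tetR encoded immediately downstream. The lacI ribosome binding site has been altered to set translation at roughly 0.008-fold of the reference level, giving a very low repressor concentration. The construct was made to evaluate how feedback and low sensor concentration affect information transmission through a genetic sensor.
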