Features (pLannotate 1.2.2; 15 found; start..end, strand, type, name):
     75..103     +  promoter       tac promoter: strong E. coli promoter; hybrid between the trp and lac UV5 promoters
    109..128     +  protein_bind   lac operator (symmetric): The lac repressor binds to the lac operator to inhibit transcription in E. coli. This inhibition can be relieved by adding lactose or isopropyl-β-D-thiogalactopyranoside (IPTG). The symmetric lac operator was optimized for tight binding of lac repressor. lac repressor encoded by lacI
    131..180     +  misc_RNA       sTRSV HHRz: hammerhead ribozyme from the tobacco ringspot virus satellite RNA (Khvorova et al., 2003)
    230..949     +  CDS            EYFP: enhanced YFP mammalian codon-optimized
   1001..2251    +  CDS            lacY (sequence withheld): LACY_ECOLI - Experimental evidence at protein level: Swiss-Prot protein existence level 1. Responsible for transport of beta-galactosides into the cell, with the concomitant import of a proton (symport system). Can transport lactose, melibiose, lactulose or the analog methyl-1-thio-beta,D- galactopyranoside (TMG), but not sucrose or fructose (PubMed:1848449, PubMed:18177889, PubMed:22106930). The substrate specificity is directed toward the galactopyranosyl moiety of the substrate (PubMed:22106930). From Escherichia coli (strain K12).
   2328..2374    +  promoter       lacI promoter (fragment): lacI
   2402..3481    +  CDS            lacI: LACI_ECOLI - Experimental evidence at protein level: Swiss-Prot protein existence level 1. Repressor of the lactose operon. Binds allolactose as an inducer. From Escherichia coli (strain K12).
   3503..4123    +  CDS            tetR: TETR2_ECOLX - Experimental evidence at protein level: Swiss-Prot protein existence level 1. TetR is the repressor of the tetracycline resistance element; its N-terminal region forms a helix-turn-helix structure and binds DNA. Binding of tetracycline to TetR reduces the repressor affinity for the tetracycline resistance gene (tetA) promoter operator sites. From Escherichia coli.
   4219..4237    -  promoter       tet promoter (fragment): E. coli promoter for tetracycline efflux protein gene
   4247..4367    +  CDS            TcR (fragment): tetracycline efflux protein; tet; confers resistance to tetracycline
   4386..4408    -  rep_origin     RSF ori (fragment): Plasmids containing the RSF 1030 origin of replication can be propagated in E. coli cells that contain additional plasmids with compatible origins.
   4425..4451    +  misc_feature   bom (fragment): basis of mobility region from pBR322
   4550..4605    -  rep_origin     RSF ori (fragment): Plasmids containing the RSF 1030 origin of replication can be propagated in E. coli cells that contain additional plasmids with compatible origins.
   4693..5238    -  rep_origin     p15A ori: Plasmids containing the medium-copy-number p15A origin of replication can be propagated in E. coli cells that contain a second plasmid with the ColE1 origin.
   5327..6142    -  CDS            KanR: aminoglycoside phosphotransferase; aph(3')-Ia; confers resistance to kanamycin in bacteria or G418 (Geneticin®) in eukaryotes
>Addgene plasmid #140140 | pYFP-lacY-.008 | addgene full sequence | sequence record 292612 | Addgene NGS Result
CCAATTATTGAAGGCCTCCCTAACGGGGGGCCTTTTTTTGTTTCTGGTCTCCCGCTTAACGATCGTTGGC
TGTGTTGACAATTAATCATCGGCTCGTATAATGTGTGGAATTGTGAGCGCTCACAATTAGCTGTCACCGG
ATGTGCTTTCCGGTCTGATGAGTCCGTGAGGACGAAACAGCCTCTACAAATAATTTTGTTTAATACTAGA
GAAAGAGGGGAAATACTAGATGGTGAGCAAGGGCGAGGAGCTGTTCACCGGGGTGGTGCCCATCCTGGTC
GAGCTGGACGGCGACGTAAACGGCCACAAGTTCAGCGTGTCCGGCGAGGGCGAGGGCGATGCCACCTACG
GCAAGCTGACCCTGAAGTTCATCTGCACCACAGGCAAGCTGCCCGTGCCCTGGCCCACCCTCGTGACCAC
CTTCGGCTACGGCCTGCAATGCTTCGCCCGCTACCCCGACCACATGAAGCTGCACGACTTCTTCAAGTCC
GCCATGCCCGAAGGCTACGTCCAGGAGCGCACCATCTTCTTCAAGGACGACGGCAACTACAAGACCCGCG
CCGAGGTGAAGTTCGAGGGCGACACCCTGGTGAACCGCATCGAGCTGAAGGGCATCGACTTCAAGGAGGA
CGGCAACATCCTGGGGCACAAGCTGGAGTACAACTACAACAGCCACAACGTCTATATCATGGCCGACAAG
CAGAAGAACGGCATCAAGGTGAACTTCAAGATCCGCCACAACATCGAGGACGGCAGCGTGCAGCTCGCCG
ACCACTACCAGCAGAACACCCCAATCGGCGACGGCCCCGTGCTGCTGCCCGACAACCACTACCTTAGCTA
CCAGTCCGCCCTGAGCAAAGACCCCAACGAGAAGCGCGATCACATGGTCCTGCTGGAGTTCGTGACCGCC
GCCGGGATCACTCTCGGCATGGACGAGCTGTACAAGTAATAATAACCGGGCAGGCCATGTCTGCCCGTAT
TTCGCGTAAGGAAATCCATT
[1251 nt withheld, positions 1001-2251]
TAACTCGGTACCAAATTCCAGAAAAGAGGCCTCCCGAAAGGGGGGCCTTTTTTCGTTTTGGTCCAATGGC
GGCGCGCCATCGAATGGCGCAAAACCTTTCGCGGTATGGCATGATAGCGCCCGCTAACTGTCTCATTCTC
CCTCCTGAATATGAAACCAGTAACGTTATACGATGTCGCAGAGTATGCCGGTGTCTCTTATCAGACCGTT
TCCCGCGTGGTGAACCAGGCCAGCCACGTTTCTGCGAAAACGCGGGAAAAAGTGGAAGCGGCGATGGCGG
AGCTGAATTACATTCCCAACCGCGTGGCACAACAACTGGCGGGCAAACAGTCGTTGCTGATTGGCGTTGC
CACCTCCAGTCTGGCCCTGCACGCGCCGTCGCAAATTGTCGCGGCGATTAAATCTCGCGCCGATCAACTG
GGTGCCAGCGTGGTGGTGTCGATGGTAGAACGAAGCGGCGTCGAAGCCTGTAAAGCGGCGGTGCACAATC
TTCTCGCGCAACGCGTCAGTGGGCTGATCATTAACTATCCGCTGGATGACCAGGATGCCATTGCTGTGGA
AGCTGCCTGCACTAATGTTCCGGCGTTATTTCTTGATGTCTCTGACCAGACACCCATCAACAGTATTATT
TTCTCCCATGAGGACGGTACGCGACTGGGCGTGGAGCATCTGGTCGCATTGGGTCACCAGCAAATCGCGC
TGTTAGCGGGCCCATTAAGTTCTGTCTCGGCGCGTCTGCGTCTGGCTGGCTGGCATAAATATCTCACTCG
CAATCAAATTCAGCCGATAGCGGAACGGGAAGGCGACTGGAGTGCCATGTCCGGTTTTCAACAAACCATG
CAAATGCTGAATGAGGGCATCGTTCCCACTGCGATGCTGGTTGCCAACGATCAGATGGCGCTGGGCGCAA
TGCGCGCCATTACCGAGTCCGGGCTGCGCGTTGGTGCGGATATCTCGGTAGTGGGATACGACGATACCGA
AGATAGCTCATGTTATATCCCGCCGTTAACCACCATCAAACAGGATTTTCGCCTGCTGGGGCAAACCAGC
GTGGACCGCTTGCTGCAACTCTCTCAGGGCCAGGCGGTGAAGGGCAATCAGCTGTTGCCAGTCTCACTGG
TGAAAAGAAAAACCACCCTGGCGCCCAATACGCAAACCGCCTCTCCCCGCGCGTTGGCCGATTCATTAAT
GCAGCTGGCACGACAGGTTTCCCGACTGGAAAGCGGGCAGTGATAATCCAGGAGGAAAAAAATGTCCAGA
TTAGATAAAAGTAAAGTGATTAACAGCGCATTAGAGCTGCTTAATGAGGTCGGAATCGAAGGTTTAACAA
CCCGTAAACTCGCCCAGAAGCTAGGTGTAGAGCAGCCTACATTGTATTGGCATGTAAAAAATAAGCGGGC
TTTGCTCGACGCCTTAGCCATTGAGATGTTAGATAGGCACCATACTCACTTTTGCCCTTTAGAAGGGGAA
AGCTGGCAAGATTTTTTACGTAATAACGCTAAAAGTTTTAGATGTGCTTTACTAAGTCATCGCGATGGAG
CAAAAGTACATTTAGGTACACGGCCTACAGAAAAACAGTATGAAACTCTCGAAAATCAATTAGCCTTTTT
ATGCCAACAAGGTTTTTCACTAGAGAATGCATTATATGCACTCAGCGCTGTGGGGCATTTTACTTTAGGT
TGCGTATTGGAAGATCAAGAGCATCAAGTCGCTAAAGAAGAAAGGGAAACACCTACTACTGATAGTATGC
CGCCATTATTACGACAAGCTATCGAATTATTTGATCACCAAGGTGCAGAGCCAGCCTTCTTATTCGGCCT
TGAATTGATCATATGCGGATTAGAAAAACAACTTAAATGTGAAAGTGGGTCCTAATAATTGGTAACGAAT
CAGACAATTGACGGCTCGAGGGAGTAGCATAGGGTTTGCAGAATCCCTGCTTCGTCCATTTGACAGGCAC
ATTATGCATCGATGATAAGCTGTCAAACATGAGCAGATCCTCTACGCCGGACGCATCGTGGCCGGCATCA
CCGGCGCCACAGGTGCGGTTGCTGGCGCCTATATCGCCGACATCACCGATGGGGAAGATCGGGCTCGCCA
CTTCGGGCTCATGAGCAAATATTTTATCTGAGGTGCTTCCTCGCTCACTGACTCGCTGCACGAGGCAGAC
CTCAGCGCTAGCGGAGTGTATACTGGCTTACTATGTTGGCACTGATGAGGGTGTCAGTGAAGTGCTTCAT
GTGGCAGGAGAAAAAAGGCTGCACCGGTGCGTCAGCAGAATATGTGATACAGGATATATTCCGCTTCCTC
GCTCACTGACTCGCTACGCTCGGTCGTTCGACTGCGGCGAGCGGAAATGGCTTACGAACGGGGCGGAGAT
TTCCTGGAAGATGCCAGGAAGATACTTAACAGGGAAGTGAGAGGGCCGCGGCAAAGCCGTTTTTCCATAG
GCTCCGCCCCCCTGACAAGCATCACGAAATCTGACGCTCAAATCAGTGGTGGCGAAACCCGACAGGACTA
TAAAGATACCAGGCGTTTCCCCCTGGCGGCTCCCTCGTGCGCTCTCCTGTTCCTGCCTTTCGGTTTACCG
GTGTCATTCCGCTGTTATGGCCGCGTTTGTCTCATTCCACGCCTGACACTCAGTTCCGGGTAGGCAGTTC
GCTCCAAGCTGGACTGTATGCACGAACCCCCCGTTCAGTCCGACCGCTGCGCCTTATCCGGTAACTATCG
TCTTGAGTCCAACCCGGAAAGACATGCAAAAGCACCACTGGCAGCAGCCACTGGTAATTGATTTAGAGGA
GTTAGTCTTGAAGTCATGCGCCGGTTAAGGCTAAACTGAAAGGACAAGTTTTGGTGACTGCGCTCCTCCA
AGCCAGTTACCTCGGTTCAAAGAGTTGGTAGCTCAGAGAACCTTCGAAAAACCGCCCTGCAAGGCGGTTT
TTTCGTTTTCAGAGCAAGAGATTACGCGCAGACCAAAACGATCTCAAGAAGATCATCTTATTAAGGGGTC
TGACGCTCAGTGGAACGAAAAATCAATCTAAAGTATATATGAGTAAACTTGGTCTGACAGTTACCTTAGA
AAAACTCATCGAGCATCAAATGAAACTGCAATTTATTCATATCAGGATTATCAATACCATATTTTTGAAA
AAGCCGTTTCTGTAATGAAGGAGAAAACTCACCGAGGCAGTTCCATAGGATGGCAAGATCCTGGTATCGG
TCTGCGATTCCGACTCGTCCAACATCAATACAACCTATTAATTTCCCCTCGTCAAAAATAAGGTTATCAA
GTGAGAAATCACCATGAGTGACGACTGAATCCGGTGAGAATGGCAAAAGCTTATGCATTTCTTTCCAGAC
TTGTTCAACAGGCCAGCCATTACGCTCGTCATCAAAATCACTCGCATCAACCAAACCGTTATTCATTCGT
GATTGCGCCTGAGCGAGACGAAATACGCGATCGCTGTTAAAAGGACAATTACAAACAGGAATCGAATGCA
ACCGGCGCAGGAACACTGCCAGCGCATCAACAATATTTTCACCTGAATCAGGATATTCTTCTAATACCTG
GAATGCTGTTTTCCCGGGGATCGCAGTGGTGAGTAACCATGCATCATCAGGAGTACGGATAAAATGCTTG
ATGGTCGGAAGAGGCATAAATTCCGTCAGCCAGTTTAGTCTGACCATCTCATCTGTAACATCATTGGCAA
CGCTACCTTTGCCATGTTTCAGAAACAACTCTGGCGCATCGGGCTTCCCATACAATCGATAGATTGTCGC
ACCTGATTGCCCGACATTATCGCGAGCCCATTTATACCCATATAAATCAGCATCCATGTTGGAATTTAAT
CGCGGCCTGGAGCAAGACGTTTCCCGTTGAATATGGCTCATAACACCCCTTGTATTACTGTTTATGTAAG
CAGACAGTTTTATTGTTCATGATGATATATTTTTATCTTGTGCAATGTACATCAGAGATTTTGAGACACA
A
